>Addgene plasmid #105673 | pCDZ2FE_Rev3_1873-2025_4PA | addgene full sequence | sequence record 203204 | Addgene NGS Result
GAGCAAAATTTAAGCTACAACAAGGCAAGGCTTGACCGACAATTGCATGAAGAATCTGCTTAGGGTTAGG
CGTTTTGCGCTGCTTCGCGATGTACGGGCCAGATATACGCGTTGACATTGATTATTGACTAGTTATTAAT
AGTAATCAATTACGGGGTCATTAGTTCATAGCCCATATATGGAGTTCCGCGTTACATAACTTACGGTAAA
TGGCCCGCCTGGCTGACCGCCCAACGACCCCCGCCCATTGACGTCAATAATGACGTATGTTCCCATAGTA
ACGCCAATAGGGACTTTCCATTGACGTCAATGGGTGGAGTATTTACGGTAAACTGCCCACTTGGCAGTAC
ATCAAGTGTATCATATGCCAAGTACGCCCCCTATTGACGTCAATGACGGTAAATGGCCCGCCTGGCATTA
TGCCCAGTACATGACCTTATGGGACTTTCCTACTTGGCAGTACATCTACGTATTAGTCATCGCTATTACC
ATGGTGATGCGGTTTTGGCAGTACATCAATGGGCGTGGATAGCGGTTTGACTCACGGGGATTTCCAAGTC
TCCACCCCATTGACGTCAATGGGAGTTTGTTTTGGCACCAAAATCAACGGGACTTTCCAAAATGTCGTAA
CAACTCCGCCCCATTGACGCAAATGGGCGGTAGGCGTGTACGGTGGGAGGTCTATATAAGCAGAGCTCTC
TGGCTAACTAGAGAACCCACTGCTTACTGGCTTATCGAAATTAATACGACTCACTATAGGGAGACCCAAG
CTGGCTAGCGCGACGATGGACTACAAGGACGACGATGACAAGCTCACTGGTTCTAATGGTGACTACAAGG
ATGACGATGACAAGGGTGGTAATGGTAATGGTGGTAAGCTTGGTCGTACTGCTAACATCCTGAAAGCACT
TATGTCCCCCGCAAGTAGGGAAGAAATTATGGCAACTTTGTTGGATCATGACCTGTCTGAGACTATTTAC
CAGGAACCATTTTGCAGTAATCCTTCTGATGTACCAGAAAAGCCCAGGGAGATTGGTGGACGGCTCCTCA
TGGTAGAAACTCGACTTGCAAATGATCTGGCTGAGTTTGAGGGAGACTTTTCCTTGGAAGGACTTCGTCT
TTGGAAAACAGCATTCTCAGCAATGACTCAGAATCCAAGGCCAGGGTCACCCCTTCGCAGTGGCCAAGGA
GTTGTCAATAAAGGGTCAAGTAATAGCCCTAAGATGGTTGAAGATAAAAAAATTGTGATTATGGCTTGCA
AATGTGCCGCAAGTCGACAACTGGTTCAAGTGTGGCTTCAAGCCAAAGAAGAATACGAACGTTCCAAGAA
ACTGCCTAAAACCTAAGCGGCCGCTCGAGTCTAGAGGGCCCGTTTAAACCCGCTGATCAGCCTCGACTGT
GCCTTCTAGTTGCCAGCCATCTGTTGTTTGCCCCTCCCCCGTGCCTTCCTTGACCCTGGAAGGTGCCACT
CCCACTGTCCTTTCCTAATAAAATGAGGAAATTGCATCGCATTGTCTGAGTAGGTGTCATTCTATTCTGG
GGGGTGGGGTGGGGCAGGACAGCAAGGGGGAGGATTGGGAAGACAATAGCAGGCATGCTGGGGATGCGGT
GGGCTCTATGGCTTCTGAGGCGGAAAGAACCAGCTGGGGCTCTAGGGGGTATCCCC
[124 nt withheld, positions 1667-1790]
C
[91 nt withheld, positions 1792-1882]
A
[49 nt withheld, positions 1884-1932]
CCTTTGACGTTGGAGTCCACGTTCTTT
[37 nt withheld, positions 1960-1996]
ACCCTATCTCGGTCTATTCTTTTGATTTATAAGGGATTTTGCCGATTTCGGCCTATTGGTTAAAAAATGA
GCTGATTTAACAAAAATTTAACGCGAATTAATTCTGTGGAATGTGTGTCAGTTAGGGTGTGGAAAGTCCC
CAGGCTCCCCAGCAGGCAGAAGTATGCAAAGCATGCATCTCAATTAGTCAGCAACCAGGTGTGGAAAGTC
CCCAGGCTCCCCAGCAGGCAGAAGTATGCAAAGCATGCATCTCAATTAGTCAGCAACCATAGTCCCGCCC
CTAACTCCGCCCAGTTCCGCCCATTCTCCGCCCCATGGCTGACTAATTTTTTTTATTTATGCAGAGGCCG
AGGCCGCCTCTGCCTCTGAGCTATTCCAGAAGTAGTGAGGAGGCTTTTTTGGAGGCCTAGGCTTTTGCAA
AAAGCTCCCGGGAGCTTGTATATCCATTTTCGGATCTGATCAGCACGTGTTGACAATTAATCATCGGCAT
AGTATATCGGCATAGTATAATACGACAAGGTGAGGAACTAAACCATGGCCAAGTTGACCAGTGCCGTTCC
GGTGCTCACCGCGCGCGACGTCGCCGGAGCGGTCGAGTTCTGGACCGACCGGCTCGGGTTCTCCCGGGAC
TTCGTGGAGGACGACTTCGCCGGTGTGGTCCGGGACGACGTGACCCTGTTCATCAGCGCGGTCCAGGACC
AGGTGGTGCCGGACAACACCCTGGCCTGGGTGTGGGTGCGCGGCCTGGACGAGCTGTACGCCGAGTGGTC
GGAGGTCGTGTCCACGAACTTCCGGGACGCCTCCGGGCCGGCCATGACCGAGATCGGCGAGCAGCCGTGG
GGGCGGGAGTTCGCCCTGCGCGACCCGGCCGGCAACTGCGTGCACTTCGTGGCCGAGGAGCAGGACTGAC
ACGTGCTACGAGATTTCGATTCCACCGCCGCCTTCTATGAAAGGTTGGGCTTCGGAATCGTTTTCCGGGA
CGCCGGCTGGATGATCCTCCAGCGCGGGGATCTCATGCTGGAGTTCTTCGCCCACCCCAACTTGTTTATT
GCAGCTTATAATGGTTACAAATAAAGCAATAGCATCACAAATTTCACAAATAAAGCATTTTTTTCACTGC
ATTCTAGTTGTGGTTTGTCCAAACTCATCAATGTATCTTATCATGTCTGTATACCGTCGACCTCTAGCTA
GAGCTTGGCGTAATCATGGTCATAGCTGTTTCCTGTGTGAAATTGTTATCCGCTCACAATTCCACACAAC
ATACGAGCCGGAAGCATAAAGTGTAAAGCCTGGGGTGCCTAATGAGTGAGCTAACTCACATTAATTGCGT
TGCGCTCACTGCCCGCTTTCCAGTCGGGAAACCTGTCGTGCCAGCTGCATTAATGAATCGGCCAACGCGC
GGGGAGAGGCGGTTTGCGTATTGGGCGCTCTTCCGCTTCCTCGCTCACTGACTCGCTGCGCTCGGTCGTT
CGGCTGCGGCGAGCGGTATCAGCTCACTCAAAGGCGGTAATACGGTTATCCACAGAATCAGGGGATAACG
CAGGAAAGAACATGTGAGCAAAAGGCCAGCAAAAGGCCAGGAACCGTAAAAAGGCCGCGTTGCTGGCGTT
TTTCCATAGGCTCCGCCCCCCTGACGAGCATCACAAAAATCGACGCTCAAGTCAGAGGTGGCGAAACCCG
ACAGGACTATAAAGATACCAGGCGTTTCCCCCTGGAAGCTCCCTCGTGCGCTCTCCTGTTCCGACCCTGC
CGCTTACCGGATACCTGTCCGCCTTTCTCCCTTCGGGAAGCGTGGCGCTTTCTCATAGCTCACGCTGTAG
GTATCTCAGTTCGGTGTAGGTCGTTCGCTCCAAGCTGGGCTGTGTGCACGAACCCCCCGTTCAGCCCGAC
CGCTGCGCCTTATCCGGTAACTATCGTCTTGAGTCCAACCCGGTAAGACACGACTTATCGCCACTGGCAG
CAGCCACTGGTAACAGGATTAGCAGAGCGAGGTATGTAGGCGGTGCTACAGAGTTCTTGAAGTGGTGGCC
TAACTACGGCTACACTAGAAGAACAGTATTTGGTATCTGCGCTCTGCTGAAGCCAGTTACCTTCGGAAAA
AGAGTTGGTAGCTCTTGATCCGGCAAACAAACCACCGCTGGTAGCGGTGGTTTTTTTGTTTGCAAGCAGC
AGATTACGCGCAGAAAAAAAGGATCTCAAGAAGATCCTTTGATCTTTTCTACGGGGTCTGACGCTCAGTG
GAACGAAAACTCACGTTAAGGGATTTTGGTCATGAGATTATCAAAAAGGATCTTCACCTAGATCCTTTTA
AATTAAAAATGAAGTTTTAAATCAATCTAAAGTATATATGAGTAAACTTGGTCTGACAGTTACCAATGCT
TAATCAGTGAGGCACCTATCTCAGCGATCTGTCTATTTCGTTCATCCATAGTTGCCTGACTCCCCGTCGT
GTAGATAACTACGATACGGGAGGGCTTACCATCTGGCCCCAGTGCTGCAATGATACCGCGAGACCCACGC
TCACCGGCTCCAGATTTATCAGCAATAAACCAGCCAGCCGGAAGGGCCGAGCGCAGAAGTGGTCCTGCAA
CTTTATCCGCCTCCATCCAGTCTATTAATTGTTGCCGGGAAGCTAGAGTAAGTAGTTCGCCAGTTAATAG
TTTGCGCAACGTTGTTGCCATTGCTACAGGCATCGTGGTGTCACGCTCGTCGTTTGGTATGGCTTCATTC
AGCTCCGGTTCCCAACGATCAAGGCGAGTTACATGATCCCCCATGTTGTGCAAAAAAGCGGTTAGCTCCT
TCGGTCCTCCGATCGTTGTCAGAAGTAAGTTGGCCGCAGTGTTATCACTCATGGTTATGGCAGCACTGCA
TAATTCTCTTACTGTCATGCCATCCGTAAGATGCTTTTCTGTGACTGGTGAGTACTCAACCAAGTCATTC
TGAGAATAGTGTATGCGGCGACCGAGTTGCTCTTGCCCGGCGTCAATACGGGATAATACCGCGCCACATA
GCAGAACTTTAAAAGTGCTCATCATTGGAAAACGTTCTTCGGGGCGAAAACTCTCAAGGATCTTACCGCT
GTTGAGATCCAGTTCGATGTAACCCACTCGTGCACCCAACTGATCTTCAGCATCTTTTACTTTCACCAGC
GTTTCTGGGTGAGCAAAAACAGGAAGGCAAAATGCCGCAAAAAAGGGAATAAGGGCGACACGGAAATGTT
GAATACTCATACTCTTCCTTTTTCAATATTATTGAAGCATTTATCAGGGTTATTGTCTCATGAGCGGATA
CATATTTGAATGTATTTAGAAAAATAAACAAATAGGGGTTCCGCGCACATTTCCCCGAAAAGTGCCACCT
GACGTCGACGGATCGGGAGATCTCCCGATCCCCTATGGTGCACTCTCAGTACAATCTGCTCTGATGCCGC
ATAGTTAAGCCAGTATCTGCTCCCTGCTTGTGTGTTGGAGGTCGCTGAGTAGTGCGC
Features (pLannotate 1.2.2; 25 found; start..end, strand, type, name):
    114..493     +  enhancer       CMV enhancer: human cytomegalovirus immediate early enhancer
    494..697     +  promoter       CMV promoter: human cytomegalovirus (CMV) immediate early promoter
    693..726     +  LTR            5' LTR (truncated) (fragment): truncated 5' long terminal repeat (LTR) from HIV-1
    742..760     +  promoter       T7 promoter: promoter for bacteriophage T7 RNA polymerase
    792..812     +  CDS            FLAG (fragment): FLAG® epitope tag, followed by an enterokinase cleavage site
    834..854     +  CDS            FLAG (fragment): FLAG® epitope tag, followed by an enterokinase cleavage site
    867..1343    +  CDS            REV3L (fragment): REV3L_HUMAN - Also known as POLZ, REV3. Experimental evidence at protein level: Swiss-Prot protein existence level 1. Catalytic subunit of the DNA polymerase zeta complex, an error-prone polymerase specialized in translesion DNA synthesis (TLS). Lacks an intrinsic 3'-5' exonuclease activity and thus has no proofreading function. From Homo sapiens (Human).
   1397..1621    +  polyA_signal   bGH poly(A) signal: bovine growth hormone polyadenylation signal
   1625..1646    +  promoter       SV40 promoter (fragment): SV40 enhancer and early promoter
   1667..2095    +  rep_origin     f1 ori (sequence partly withheld): f1 bacteriophage origin of replication; arrow indicates direction of (+) strand synthesis
   2122..2193    +  promoter       SV40 promoter (fragment): SV40 enhancer and early promoter
   2194..2265    +  promoter       SV40 promoter (fragment): SV40 enhancer and early promoter
   2269..2403    +  rep_origin     SV40 ori: SV40 origin of replication
   2465..2512    +  promoter       EM7 promoter: synthetic bacterial promoter&nbsp
   2531..2905    +  CDS            BleoR: antibiotic-binding protein; Sh ble from Streptoalloteichus hindustanus; confers resistance to bleomycin, phleomycin, and Zeocin™
   2915..3040    +  CDS            ble (fragment): BLE_KLEPN - Experimental evidence at protein level: Swiss-Prot protein existence level 1. Binding protein with a strong affinity to the bleomycin family of antibiotics. Binds to CL990; an antimitotic-antibiotic compound. From Klebsiella pneumoniae.
   3035..3156    +  polyA_signal   SV40 poly(A) signal: SV40 polyadenylation signal
   3229..3245    -  protein_bind   lac operator: The lac repressor binds to the lac operator to inhibit transcription in E. coli. This inhibition can be relieved by adding lactose or isopropyl-β-D-thiogalactopyranoside (IPTG). lac repressor encoded by lacI
   3253..3283    -  promoter       lac promoter: promoter for the E. coli lac operon
   3298..3319    -  protein_bind   CAP binding site: CAP binding activates transcription in the presence of cAMP. E. coli catabolite activator protein
   3332..3424    -  CDS            lacI (fragment): lac repressor; lacI; The lac repressor binds to the lac operator to inhibit transcription in E. coli. This inhibition can be relieved by adding lactose or isopropyl-β-D-thiogalactopyranoside (IPTG).
   3607..4195    -  rep_origin     ori: high-copy-number ColE1/pMB1/pBR322/pUC origin of replication
   4366..5226    -  CDS            AmpR: β-lactamase; bla; confers resistance to ampicillin, carbenicillin, and related antibiotics
   5227..5331    -  promoter       AmpR promoter: bla
   5390..5442    -  misc_feature   bom (fragment): basis of mobility region from pBR322
