[The description below was written by a language model from this plasmid's Addgene catalogue record and pLannotate feature annotations shown in this document.]
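Description:
pCDZ2FE_Rev3_1873-2025_4PA is a mammalian expression plasmid of about 5.5 kb built on a pCDNA3zeo Flag backbone. It is propagated in E. coli through a high-copy ColE1/pUC-type origin with ampicillin selection from the β-lactamase gene. An f1 origin is also present, which would allow single-stranded DNA production. For selection in mammalian cells, the backbone carries the Sh ble Zeocin resistance gene. This gene sits downstream of SV40 early promoter/origin sequences and a bacterial EM7 promoter and is terminated by an SV40 polyadenylation signal, so the marker can be expressed in both mammalian and bacterial hosts. The SV40 origin could additionally support episomal replication in cells that express large T antigen.

The payload is a 456 bp fragment of human REV3L, the catalytic subunit of the error-prone translesion synthesis polymerase zeta, encoding amino acids 1873–2025. It was cloned between HindIII and NotI sites, in frame behind two N-terminal Flag epitopes supplied by the backbone. Expression is driven by the CMV immediate early enhancer and promoter and terminated by the bovine growth hormone polyadenylation signal. A T7 promoter upstream of the tags offers the option of in vitro transcription. The fragment carries four proline-to-alanine substitutions (P1880A, P1885A, P1996A, P2001A), the "4PA" of the name, which the record states abolish binding to Rev7. The construct therefore serves as a Rev7-binding-deficient version of this Flag-tagged Rev3 fragment. Likely uses include transfection-based interaction or functional studies in which the protein is detected or immunoprecipitated through its Flag tags, although the record does not describe specific experiments.
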