Addgene plasmid #105673: pCDZ2FE_Rev3_1873-2025_4PA
Purpose: Expresses Flag-tagged fragment (amino acids 1873-2025) of human Rev3 protein with mutations abolishing Rev7 binding
Depositing lab: Thanos Halazonetis. Depositing organization: University of Geneva.
Backbone
  Vector backbone: pCDNA3zeo Flag
  Vector type: Mammalian Expression
  Selectable markers: Zeocin
Growth in bacteria
  Bacterial resistance: Ampicillin, 100 μg/mL
  Growth temperature: 37°C
  Growth strain: DH5alpha
  Copy number: High Copy
Gene/Insert
  Gene/Insert name: Rev3L
  Species: H. sapiens (human)
  Insert size (bp): 456
  Mutation: Mutations: P1880A, P1885A, P1996A, P2001A
  Entrez Gene: REV3L (a.k.a. POLZ, REV3)
  Tag / fusion protein: 2X Flag tag (N terminal on backbone)
  Cloning method: Restriction Enzyme; 5′ cloning site HindIII (unknown if destroyed); 3′ cloning site NotI (unknown if destroyed)
  Sequencing primers: 5′ CGTGTACGGTGGGAGGTC; 3′ AGGAAAGGACAGTGG
Terms and licenses: Academic/Nonprofit Terms; Industry Terms: Not Available to Industry
How to cite: pCDZ2FE_Rev3_1873-2025_4PA was a gift from Thanos Halazonetis (Addgene plasmid # 105673 ; http://n2t.net/addgene:105673 ; RRID:Addgene_105673)
