>Addgene plasmid #105673 | pCDZ2FE_Rev3_1873-2025_4PA | depositor partial sequence | sequence record 200113 | Covers part of the vector and full insert
ACAACTCCGCCCCATTGACGCAAATGGGCGGTAGGCGTGTACGGTGGGAGGTCTATATAAGCAGAGCTCT
CTGGCTAACTAGAGAACCCACTGCTTACTGGCTTATCGAAATTAATACGACTCACTATAGGGAGACCCAA
GCTGGCTAGCGCGACGATGGACTACAAGGACGACGATGACAAGCTCACTGGTTCTAATGGTGACTACAAG
GATGACGATGACAAGGGTGGTAATGGTAATGGTGGTAAGCTTGGTCGTACTGCTAACATCCTGAAAGCAC
TTATGTCCCCCGCAAGTAGGGAAGAAATTATGGCAACTTTGTTGGATCATGACCTGTCTGAGACTATTTA
CCAGGAACCATTTTGCAGTAATCCTTCTGATGTACCAGAAAAGCCCAGGGAGATTGGTGGACGGCTCCTC
ATGGTAGAAACTCGACTTGCAAATGATCTGGCTGAGTTTGAGGGAGACTTTTCCTTGGAAGGACTTCGTC
TTTGGAAAACAGCATTCTCAGCAATGACTCAGAATCCAAGGCCAGGGTCACCCCTTCGCAGTGGCCAAGG
AGTTGTCAATAAAGGGTCAAGTAATAGCCCTAAGATGGTTGAAGATAAAAAAATTGTGATTATGGCTTGC
AAATGTGCCGCAAGTCGACAACTGGTTCAAGTGTGGCTTCAAGCCAAAGAAGAATACGAACGTTCCAAGA
AACTGCCTAAAACCTAAGCGGCCGCTCGAGTCTAGAGGGCCCGTTTAAACCCGCTGATCAGCCTCGACTG
TGCCTTCTAGTTGCCAGCCATCTGTTGTTTGCCCCTCCCCCGTGCCTTCCTTGACCCTGGAAGGTGCCAC
TCCCACTGTCCTTTCCTAATAAAATGAGGAAATTGCATCGCATTGTCTGAGTAGGTGTCATTCTATTCTG
GGGGGTGGGGTGGGGCAGGACAGCAAGGGGGAGGATTGGGAAGACAATAGCAGGCATGCTGGGGATGCGG
TGGGCTCTATGGCTTCTGAGGCGGAAAGAACCAGCTGGGG
